Addgene plasmid #233850: pWN020
Purpose: MoClo-YTK; ConL2/RE cassette; Auxin systems; amtRO7-pLEU2m-mNeonGreen-tENO2
Depositing lab: Jeff Hasty. Depositing organization: University of California, San Diego (UCSD). Publication: A Standardized Set of MoClo-Compatible Inducible Promoter Systems for Tunable Gene Expression in Yeast. O'Laughlin R, Tran Q, Lezia A, Ngamkanjanarat W, Emmanuele P, Hao N, Hasty J. ACS Synth Biol. 2024 Jan 19;13(1):85-102. doi: 10.1021/acssynbio.3c00184. Epub 2023 Dec 11. PubMed 38079574.
Backbone
  Vector backbone: pYTK095
  Vector type: Yeast Expression
Growth in bacteria
  Bacterial resistance: Ampicillin, 100 μg/mL
  Growth temperature: 37°C
  Growth strain: DH5alpha
  Copy number: High Copy
Gene/Insert
  Gene/Insert name: amtRO7-pLEU2m-mNeonGreen-tENO2
  Species: S. cerevisiae (budding yeast)
  Cloning method: Golden Gate
Terms and licenses: Academic/Nonprofit Terms; Industry Terms: Not Available to Industry
How to cite: pWN020 was a gift from Jeff Hasty (Addgene plasmid # 233850 ; http://n2t.net/addgene:233850 ; RRID:Addgene_233850)
