[The description below was written by a language model from this plasmid's Addgene catalogue record and pLannotate feature annotations shown in this document.]
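Description:
pWN020 is a MoClo Yeast Toolkit (YTK) cassette-level plasmid built by Golden Gate assembly in the pYTK095 backbone. The 3,506 nt sequence carries only bacterial maintenance elements: a high-copy ColE1/pUC-type origin and an ampicillin resistance gene (β-lactamase with its own bla promoter). No yeast origin, centromere or auxotrophic marker is annotated. This fits its role as an intermediate cassette vector propagated in E. coli rather than a plasmid that can be maintained in yeast by itself. The ConL2/RE designation refers to the YTK assembly connectors that flank the transcription unit. These connectors set the unit's position when several cassettes are joined into a multigene yeast plasmid in a later Golden Gate step. They are not picked up in the feature table.

The payload is a single reporter transcription unit, amtRO7-pLEU2m-mNeonGreen-tENO2. The annotation confirms a fragment of the S. cerevisiae LEU2 promoter directly upstream of the mNeonGreen coding sequence, which encodes a bright, fast-maturing monomeric green/yellow fluorescent protein. The insert name indicates that this minimal LEU2 promoter is preceded by AmtR operator sites (apparently seven) and that the ENO2 terminator follows the reporter, although neither element is annotated. Operator arrays placed before a minimal promoter make expression depend on a cognate DNA-binding synthetic transcription factor, which this plasmid does not encode. The record groups the construct under "Auxin systems", so it appears to be the fluorescent readout for an auxin-responsive, AmtR-based inducible promoter system for tunable gene expression in budding yeast. The regulatory mechanism itself is not described in the record.
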