Features (pLannotate 1.2.2; 5 found; start..end, strand, type, name):
    103..963     -  CDS            AmpR: β-lactamase; bla; confers resistance to ampicillin, carbenicillin, and related antibiotics
    964..1068    -  promoter       AmpR promoter: bla
   1171..1759    +  rep_origin     ori: high-copy-number ColE1/pMB1/pBR322/pUC origin of replication
   2247..2375    +  promoter       LEU2 promoter (fragment): S. cerevisiae LEU2
   2382..3089    +  CDS            mNeonGreen: mNeonGreen is a basic (constitutively fluorescent) green/yellow fluorescent protein published in 2013, derived from Branchiostoma lanceolatum. It is reported to be a very rapidly-maturing monomer with moderate acid sensitivity.
>Addgene plasmid #233850 | pWN020 | addgene full sequence | sequence record 469356 | Addgene NGS Result
GCGGCCGCGATTATCAAAAAGGATCTTCACCTAGATCCTTTTAAATTAAAAATGAAGTTTTAAATCAATC
TAAAGTATATATGAGTAAACTTGGTCTGACAGTTACCAATGCTTAATCAGTGAGGCACCTATCTCAGCGA
TCTGTCTATTTCGTTCATCCATAGTTGCCTGACTCCCCGTCGTGTAGATAACTACGATACGGGAGGGCTT
ACCATCTGGCCCCAGTGCTGCAATGATACCGCGGGACCCACGCTCACCGGCTCCAGATTTATCAGCAATA
AACCAGCCAGCCGGAAGGGCCGAGCGCAGAAGTGGTCCTGCAACTTTATCCGCCTCCATCCAGTCTATTA
ATTGTTGCCGGGAAGCTAGAGTAAGTAGTTCGCCAGTTAATAGTTTGCGCAACGTTGTTGCCATTGCTAC
AGGCATCGTGGTGTCACGCTCGTCGTTTGGTATGGCTTCATTCAGCTCCGGTTCCCAACGATCAAGGCGA
GTTACATGATCCCCCATGTTGTGCAAAAAAGCGGTTAGCTCCTTCGGTCCTCCGATCGTTGTCAGAAGTA
AGTTGGCCGCAGTGTTATCACTCATGGTTATGGCAGCACTGCATAATTCTCTTACTGTCATGCCATCCGT
AAGATGCTTTTCTGTGACTGGTGAGTACTCAACCAAGTCATTCTGAGAATAGTGTATGCGGCGACCGAGT
TGCTCTTGCCCGGCGTCAATACGGGATAATACCGCGCCACATAGCAGAACTTTAAAAGTGCTCATCATTG
GAAAACGTTCTTCGGGGCGAAAACTCTCAAGGATCTTACCGCTGTTGAGATCCAGTTCGATGTAACCCAC
TCGTGCACCCAACTGATCTTCAGCATCTTTTACTTTCACCAGCGTTTCTGGGTGAGCAAAAACAGGAAGG
CAAAATGCCGCAAAAAAGGGAATAAGGGCGACACGGAAATGTTGAATACTCATACTCTTCCTTTTTCAAT
ATTATTGAAGCATTTATCAGGGTTATTGTCTCATGAGCGGATACATATTTGAATGTATTTAGAAAAATAA
ACAAATAGGGGTTCCGCGCACATTTCCCCGAAAAGTGCCACCTGTCATGACCAAAATCCCTTAACGTGAG
TTTTCGTTCCACTGAGCGTCAGACCCCGTAGAAAAGATCAAAGGATCTTCTTGAGATCCTTTTTTTCTGC
GCGTAATCTGCTGCTTGCAAACAAAAAAACCACCGCTACCAGCGGTGGTTTGTTTGCCGGATCAAGAGCT
ACCAACTCTTTTTCCGAAGGTAACTGGCTTCAGCAGAGCGCAGATACCAAATACTGTTCTTCTAGTGTAG
CCGTAGTTAGGCCACCACTTCAAGAACTCTGTAGCACCGCCTACATACCTCGCTCTGCTAATCCTGTTAC
CAGTGGCTGCTGCCAGTGGCGATAAGTCGTGTCTTACCGGGTTGGACTCAAGACGATAGTTACCGGATAA
GGCGCAGCGGTCGGGCTGAACGGGGGGTTCGTGCACACAGCCCAGCTTGGAGCGAACGACCTACACCGAA
CTGAGATACCTACAGCGTGAGCTATGAGAAAGCGCCACGCTTCCCGAAGGGAGAAAGGCGGACAGGTATC
CGGTAAGCGGCAGGGTCGGAACAGGAGAGCGCACGAGGGAGCTTCCAGGGGGAAACGCCTGGTATCTTTA
TAGTCCTGTCGGGTTTCGCCACCTCTGACTTGAGCGTCGATTTTTGTGATGCTCGTCAGGGGGGCGGAGC
CTATGGAAAAACGCCAGCAACGCGGCCTTTTTACGGTTCCTGGCCTTTTGCTGGCCTTTTGCTCACATGT
TCTTTCCTGCGTTATCCCCTGATTCTGTGGATAACCGTGCGGCCGCCCCTGAATTCGCATCTAGAATAAA
TCGCAGCCAAGTGAGTGAATAGATGACGCACCACGGTCAGACACGGCCACATCGTATCTCACAGGAGCAA
GCGCGATAGGAGCACTCACACATAGTACGGTGATCCGCTGACTCCTTTGCCCAAATAAGACGTGAGCCCG
TCTCAGATGCACACACTGGCTTAAGATGACAACGGGTTCTATCGATCTATAGATAATGATTCTATCGATC
TATAGATAATCATTCTATCGATCTATAGATAATCATTCTATCGATCTATAGATAATGTTTCTATCGATCT
ATAGATAATAGTTCTATCGATCTATAGATAATCGTTCTATCGATCTATAGATAATCGGATCTCAGCTAGC
TAGATCTTGACAATATTATTTAAGGACCTATTGTTTTTTCCAATAGGTGGTTAGCAATCGTCTTACTTTC
TAACTTTTCTTACCTTTTACATTTCAGCAATATATATATATATATTTCAAGGATATACCATTCTAAGATC
TATGGTTTCAAAAGGGGAGGAGGATAATATGGCGAGTCTTCCTGCCACGCATGAGCTGCATATCTTCGGA
TCTATTAATGGTGTCGACTTTGATATGGTAGGACAAGGAACCGGGAACCCCAATGACGGGTATGAAGAGC
TAAATCTAAAGAGTACAAAAGGAGATTTACAGTTTTCTCCTTGGATACTTGTTCCCCACATTGGATATGG
ATTTCATCAATATCTTCCTTATCCAGACGGAATGAGCCCGTTCCAGGCCGCTATGGTTGACGGCTCCGGG
TATCAAGTACACCGTACCATGCAGTTTGAGGATGGGGCATCCCTGACCGTAAATTACAGGTACACCTACG
AGGGCTCACACATAAAGGGTGAGGCGCAGGTAAAGGGTACTGGATTTCCTGCGGACGGCCCAGTAATGAC
AAATTCACTTACAGCAGCGGATTGGTGCAGGAGCAAAAAGACCTATCCCAATGACAAAACTATCATAAGT
ACCTTTAAATGGTCCTATACGACAGGTAACGGGAAGAGATATAGGTCAACGGCAAGGACAACGTATACTT
TCGCGAAGCCAATGGCAGCAAACTATCTGAAGAATCAACCTATGTACGTGTTCAGAAAGACCGAGTTGAA
ACATTCCAAGACAGAGTTAAATTTCAAAGAATGGCAAAAGGCTTTTACTGACGTAATGGGGATGGATGAA
TTGTATAAGGGATCCTAACTCGAGAGTGCTTTTAACTAAGAATTATTAGTCTTTTCTGCTTATTTTTTCA
TCATAGTTTAGAACACTTTATATTAACGAATAGTTTATGAATCTATTTAGGTTTAAAAATTGATACAGTT
TTATAAGTTACTTTTTCAAAGACTCGTGCTGTCTATTGCATAATGCACTGGAAGGGGAAAAAAAAGGTGC
ACACGCGTGGCTTTTTCTTGAATTTGCAGTTTGAAAAATGCTGAGCATGAGACGGAAATCTGCTCGTCAG
TGGTGCTCACACTGACGAATCATGTACAGATCATACCGATGACTGCCTGGCGACTCACAACTAAGCAAGA
CAGCCGGAACCAGCGCCGGCGAACACCACTGCATATATGGCATATCACAACAGTCCAACTAGTGCACTGC
AGTACA
